Addgene plasmid #155502: DDX11
Purpose: For use in RBP tethering screen
Depositing lab: Eugene Yeo. Depositing organization: University of California, San Diego (UCSD). Publication: Large-scale tethered function assays identify factors that regulate mRNA stability and translation. Luo EC, Nathanson JL, Tan FE, Schwartz JL, Schmok JC, Shankar A, Markmiller S, Yee BA, Sathe S, Pratt GA, Scaletta DB, Ha Y, Hill DE, Aigner S, Yeo GW. Nat Struct Mol Biol. 2020 Oct;27(10):989-1000. doi: 10.1038/s41594-020-0477-6. Epub 2020 Aug 17. PubMed 32807991.
Backbone
  Vector backbone: E2.pEF5-DEST-FL-V5-MCP
  Backbone size w/o insert (bp): 7357
  Vector type: Mammalian Expression
Growth in bacteria
  Bacterial resistance: Ampicillin, 100 μg/mL
  Growth temperature: 37°C
  Growth strain: DH5alpha
  Copy number: High Copy
Gene/Insert
  Gene/Insert name: DDX11 (alt name: Accession: BC011264.1)
  Species: H. sapiens (human)
  Insert size (bp): 2913
  Mutation: none
  Entrez Gene: DDX11 (a.k.a. CHL1, CHLR1, KRG2, WABS)
  Promoter: EF-1a
  Tag / fusion protein: V5-MCP (C terminal on backbone)
  Cloning method: Gateway Cloning
  Sequencing primers: 5′ TAATACGACTCACTATAGGG; 3′ gctcgagtctagagggc
Resource information
  A portion of this plasmid was derived from a plasmid made by: DNASU Plasmid Repository Center for Personalized Diagnostics Biodesign Institute
Terms and licenses: Academic/Nonprofit Terms; Industry Terms: Not Available to Industry
How to cite: DDX11 was a gift from Eugene Yeo (Addgene plasmid # 155502 ; http://n2t.net/addgene:155502 ; RRID:Addgene_155502)
