[The description below was written by a language model from this plasmid's Addgene catalogue record and pLannotate feature annotations shown in this document.]
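Description:
DDX11 is a mammalian expression plasmid built by Gateway recombination of the human DDX11 open reading frame (also known as CHL1/CHLR1, a 2.9 kb insert with no recorded mutations) into the destination vector E2.pEF5-DEST-FL-V5-MCP. The coding sequence sits between attB1 and attB2 recombination scars and is driven by the strong constitutive EF-1α promoter. A T7 promoter lies just upstream of the insert. Downstream of attB2, the backbone supplies a C-terminal V5 epitope tag followed by the bacteriophage MS2 coat protein (MCP), and the transcript is terminated by the bovine growth hormone polyadenylation signal. The expressed product is therefore a DDX11-V5-MCP fusion.

The MCP moiety binds MS2 RNA stem-loops with high specificity, so the fusion protein can be artificially recruited to a reporter transcript carrying such hairpins. This matches the stated purpose: the plasmid belongs to a collection used in an RNA-binding protein tethering screen, in which tethered candidates are assessed for effects on mRNA stability and translation. The V5 tag allows detection of the fusion.

The annotated backbone also contains an FRT site immediately upstream of a hygromycin resistance gene with an SV40 poly(A) signal. This arrangement is characteristic of vectors designed for FLP-mediated integration into a genomic FRT site and hygromycin selection, although the record does not describe such use. Propagation in E. coli relies on a high-copy ColE1/pUC-type origin and ampicillin resistance. The remaining annotations (f1 ori, SV40 promoter, ble, lacI, CMV enhancer and small t antigen fragments) are short partial matches and are probably backbone remnants.
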