Features (pLannotate 1.2.2; 24 found; start..end, strand, type, name):
     56..1234    +  promoter       EF-1α promoter: strong constitutive promoter for human elongation factor EF-1α
   1251..1269    +  promoter       T7 promoter: promoter for bacteriophage T7 RNA polymerase
   1349..1366    +  protein_bind   attB1 (fragment): mutant version of attB; core recombination site for the Gateway® BP reaction BP Clonase™
   1372..4281    +  CDS            DDX11: DDX11_HUMAN - Also known as CHL1, CHLR1 From Homo sapiens (Human).
   4284..4307    -  protein_bind   attB2: mutant version of attB; recombination site for the Gateway® BP reaction BP Clonase™
   4432..4473    +  CDS            V5 tag: epitope tag from simian virus 5
   4486..4872    +  CDS            MS2: bacteriophage MS2 coat protein binds to a specific stem-loop structure in the viral RNA (Peabody, 1993)
   4934..5158    +  polyA_signal   bGH poly(A) signal: bovine growth hormone polyadenylation signal
   5162..5183    +  promoter       SV40 promoter (fragment): SV40 enhancer and early promoter
   5204..5437    +  rep_origin     f1 ori (fragment) (sequence partly withheld): f1 bacteriophage origin of replication; arrow indicates direction of (+) strand synthesis
   5442..5489    +  protein_bind   FRT: FLP-mediated recombination occurs in the 8-bp core sequence TCTAGAAA (Turan and Bode, 2011). FLP recombinase from the Saccharomyces cerevisiae 2μ plasmid
   5497..6519    +  CDS            HygR: aminoglycoside phosphotransferase from E. coli; aph(4)-Ia; confers resistance to hygromycin
   6529..6654    +  CDS            ble (fragment): BLE_KLEPN - Experimental evidence at protein level: Swiss-Prot protein existence level 1. Binding protein with a strong affinity to the bleomycin family of antibiotics. Binds to CL990; an antimitotic-antibiotic compound. From Klebsiella pneumoniae.
   6649..6770    +  polyA_signal   SV40 poly(A) signal: SV40 polyadenylation signal
   6843..6859    -  protein_bind   lac operator: The lac repressor binds to the lac operator to inhibit transcription in E. coli. This inhibition can be relieved by adding lactose or isopropyl-β-D-thiogalactopyranoside (IPTG). lac repressor encoded by lacI
   6867..6897    -  promoter       lac promoter: promoter for the E. coli lac operon
   6912..6933    -  protein_bind   CAP binding site: CAP binding activates transcription in the presence of cAMP. E. coli catabolite activator protein
   6946..7038    -  CDS            lacI (fragment): lac repressor; lacI; The lac repressor binds to the lac operator to inhibit transcription in E. coli. This inhibition can be relieved by adding lactose or isopropyl-β-D-thiogalactopyranoside (IPTG).
   7221..7809    -  rep_origin     ori: high-copy-number ColE1/pMB1/pBR322/pUC origin of replication
   7980..8840    -  CDS            AmpR: β-lactamase; bla; confers resistance to ampicillin, carbenicillin, and related antibiotics
   8841..8945    -  promoter       AmpR promoter: bla
   9004..9056    -  misc_feature   bom (fragment): basis of mobility region from pBR322
   9211..9229    +  enhancer       CMV enhancer (fragment): human cytomegalovirus immediate early enhancer
   9254..49      +  CDS            small t antigen (fragment) (across the origin): SV40 (simian virus 40) small t antigen
>Addgene plasmid #155502 | DDX11 | addgene full sequence | sequence record 376059 | Addgene NGS Result
AGAGAGGAATCTTTGCAGCTAATGGACCTTCTAGGTCTTGAAAGGAGTGGGAATTGGCTCCGGTGCCCGT
CAGTGGGCAGAGCGCACATCGCCCACAGTCCCCGAGAAGTTGGGGGGAGGGGTCGGCAATTGAACCGGTG
CCTAGAGAAGGTGGCGCGGGGTAAACTGGGAAAGTGATGTCGTGTACTGGCTCCGCCTTTTTCCCGAGGG
TGGGGGAGAACCGTATATAAGTGCAGTAGTCGCCGTGAACGTTCTTTTTCGCAACGGGTTTGCCGCCAGA
ACACAGGTAAGTGCCGTGTGTGGTTCCCGCGGGCCTGGCCTCTTTACGGGTTATGGCCCTTGCGTGCCTT
GAATTACTTCCACCTGGCTGCAGTACGTGATTCTTGATCCCGAGCTTCGGGTTGGAAGTGGGTGGGAGAG
TTCGAGGCCTTGCGCTTAAGGAGCCCCTTCGCCTCGTGCTTGAGTTGAGGCCTGGCCTGGGCGCTGGGGC
CGCCGCGTGCGAATCTGGTGGCACCTTCGCGCCTGTCTCGCTGCTTTCGATAAGTCTCTAGCCATTTAAA
ATTTTTGATGACCTGCTGCGACGCTTTTTTTCTGGCAAGATAGTCTTGTAAATGCGGGCCAAGATCTGCA
CACTGGTATTTCGGTTTTTGGGGCCGCGGGCGGCGACGGGGCCCGTGCGTCCCAGCGCACATGTTCGGCG
AGGCGGGGCCTGCGAGCGCGGCCACCGAGAATCGGACGGGGGTAGTCTCAAGCTGGCCGGCCTGCTCTGG
TGCCTGGCCTCGCGCCGCCGTGTATCGCCCCGCCCTGGGCGGCAAGGCTGGCCCGGTCGGCACCAGTTGC
GTGAGCGGAAAGATGGCCGCTTCCCGGCCCTGCTGCAGGGAGCTCAAAATGGAGGACGCGGCGCTCGGGA
GAGCGGGCGGGTGAGTCACCCACACAAAGGAAAAGGGCCTTTCCGTCCTCAGCCGTCGCTTCATGTGACT
CCACGGAGTACCGGGCGCCGTCCAGGCACCTCGATTAGTTCTCGAGCTTTTGGAGTACGTCGTCTTTAGG
TTGGGGGGAGGGGTTTTATGCGATGGAGTTTCCCCACACTGAGTGGGTGGAGACTGAAGTTAGGCCAGCT
TGGCACTTGATGTAATTCTCCTTGGAATTTGCCCTTTTTGAGTTTGGATCTTGGTTCATTCTCAAGCCTC
AGACAGTGGTTCAAAGTTTTTTTCTTCCATTTCAGGTGTCGTGAGGAATTAGCTTGGTACTAATACGACT
CACTATAGGGAGACCCAAGCTGGCTAGGTAAGCTTGGTACCGAGCTCGGATCCACTAGTCCAGTGTGGTG
GAATTCTGCAGATATCAACAAGTTTGTACAAAAAAGTTGGCATGGCTAATGAAACACAGAAGGTTGGTGC
CATCCATTTTCCTTTTCCCTTCACACCCTATTCCATCCAGGAAGACTTCATGGCAGAGCTGTACCGGGTT
TTGGAGGCTGGCAAGATTGGGATATTTGAGAGTCCAACTGGCACTGGGAAGTCCTTAAGTCTTATTTGTG
GGGCCCTCTCTTGGCTCCGTGACTTTGAACAGAAGAAGCGTGAAGAAGAGGCACGACTCCTTGAAACTGG
AACTGGCCCCTTACATGATGAGAAAGATGAATCCCTGTGTCTGTCTTCTTCCTGCGAAGGGGCTGCAGGC
ACCCCGAGGCCTGCTGGAGAACCGGCCTGGGTTACTCAGTTTGTGCAGAAGAAAGAAGAGAGGGACCTGG
TGGACCGACTAAAGGCGGAGCAGGCCAGGAGGAAGCAGCGAGAAGAACGCCTGCAGCAGCTGCAGCACAG
GGTGCAGCTCAAGTATGCAGCCAAGCGCCTGAGGCAGGAAGAAGAAGAAAGAGAGAATCTCCTCCGCCTC
AGCAGGGAGATGCTAGAGACAGGCCCGGAGGCTGAGCGGCTGGAGCAGCTGGAGTCTGGGGAGGAGGAGC
TGGTCCTCGCCGAATACGAGAGTGATGAGGAGAAAAAGGTGGCGAGCAGAGTGGATGAGGATGAGGATGA
CCTGGAGGAAGAACACATAACTAAGATTTATTACTGTAGTCGGACACACTCCCAGCTGGCCCAGTTTGTG
CATGAGGTGAAGAAGAGCCCCTTTGGCAAGGATGTTCGGCTGGTCTCCCTTGGCTCCCGGCAGAACCTTT
GTGTAAATGAAGACGTGAAAAGCCTAGGTTCTGTGCAGCTTATCAACGACCGCTGTGTGGACATGCAGAG
AAGCAGGCACGAGAAGAAGAAAGGAGCTGAGGAGGAGAAGCCAAAGAGGAGGAGGCAGGAGAAGCAGGCA
GCCTGCCCCTTCTACAACCACGAGCAGATGGGCCTTCTCCGGGATGAGGCCCTGGCAGAGGTGAAGGACA
TGGAGCAGCTGCTGGCCCTTGGGAAGGAGGCCCGGGCCTGTCCCTATTACGGGAGCCGCCTTGCCATCCC
TGCAGCCCAGCTGGTGGTGCTGCCCTATCAGATGCTGCTGCATGCGGCCACTCGGCAGGCCGCGGGCATC
CGGCTGCAGGACCAGGTGGTGATCATCGACGAGGCGCACAACCTGATCGACACCATCACGGGCATGCACA
GCGTGGAGGTCAGCGGCTCCCAGCTCTGCCAGGCCCATTCCCAGCTGCTGCAGTACGTGGAGCGATACGG
GAAGCGTTTGAAGGCCAAGAACCTGATGTACCTGAAGCAGATCCTGTATTTGCTGGAGAAATTCGTGGCT
GTGCTAGGGGGGAACATTAAGCAAAATCCCAATACACAGAGTCTGTCACAGACAGGGACGGAGCTGAAGA
CCATCAACGACTTTCTCTTCCAGAGCCAGATCGACAACATCAACCTGTTCAAGGTGCAGCGATACTGTGA
GAAGAGCATGATCAGCAGAAAGCTCTTTGGATTCACTGAACGGTACGGAGCAGTGTTCTCATCCCGGGAG
CAGCCCAAACTGGCTGGGTTTCAGCAATTCCTGCAGAGCCTGCAGCCCAGGACGACTGAAGCTCTTGCAG
CCCCTGCAGACGAGAGTCAGGCCAGCACCCTGCGACCAGCTTCTCCACTGATGCACATCCAAGGCTTCCT
GGCAGCTCTCACTACGGCCAACCAGGACGGCAGGGTCATCCTGAGCCGCCAAGGCAGCCTCAGTCAGAGC
ACCCTGAAGTTTTTGCTCCTGAATCCAGCTGTGCACTTTGCCCAAGTGGTGAAGGAATGCCGGGCAGTGG
TCATTGCGGGGGGTACCATGCAGCCGGTGTCTGACTTCCGGCAGCAGCTGCTGGCCTGTGCCGGGGTGGA
AGCTGAGCGCGTGGTGGAGTTTTCCTGTGGTCACGTGATCCCTCCAGACAACATCCTGCCCCTCGTCATC
TGCAGCGGGATCTCCAACCAGCCGCTGGAATTCACGTTCCAGAAAAGAGAGCTGCCTCAGATGATGGACG
AGGTGGGTCGCATTCTCTGTAACCTGTGCGGTGTGGTTCCTGGAGGGGTGGTCTGTTTCTTCCCCTCCTA
CGAGTACCTGCGCCAGGTCCATGCCCACTGGGAGAAGGGTGGCCTGCTGGGCCGTCTGGCTGCCAGGAAG
AAGATATTCCAGGAACCTAAGAGCGCACACCAGGTGGAGCAGGTGCTGCTGGCATATTCCAGGTGCATCC
AGGCCTGTGGCCAGGAGAGAGGCCAGGTGACAGGGGCCCTGCTCCTCTCTGTGGTTGGAGGAAAGATGAG
TGAAGGGATCAACTTCTCTGACAACCTAGGCCGGTGTGTGGTGATGGTGGGCATGCCCTTCCCCAACATC
AGGTCTGCAGAGCTGCAGGAGAAGATGGCCTACTTGGATCAAACCCTCAGCCCCCGGCCAGGCACCCCCA
GGGAAGGCTCTGGTGGAGAACCTGTGCATGAAGGCCGTCAACCAGTCCATAGGCAGGGCCATCAGGCACC
AGAAGGATTTTGCCAGCGTAGTGCTCCTGGACCAGCGATATGCCCGGCCCCCTGTCCTGGCCAAGCTGCC
GGCCTGGATCCGAGCCCGTGTGGAGGTCAAAGCTACCTTTGGCCCCGCCATTGCTGCTGTGCAGAAGTTT
CACCGGGAGAAGTCGGCCTCTTCCTGATGGGCAACCACACCACTGCCTGGCGCCGTGCCCTTCCTTTGTC
CTGCCCGCTGGAGACAGTGTTTGTCGTGGGCGTGGTCTGCGGGGATCCTGTTACAAAGGTGAAACCCAGG
AGGAGAGTGTGGAGTCCAGAGTGCTGCCAGGACCCAGGCACAGGCGTTAGCTCCCGTAGGAGAAAATGGG
GGAATCCTGAATGCCCAACTTTCTTGTACAAAGTGGTTGATATCCAGCACAGTGGCGGCCGCTCGAGTCT
AGAGGGCCCGCGGTTCGAAACCAGCGGAGGCGGCGGAAGCGGGGGAGGAGGCAGCGGCGGAGGCGGCAGC
GGGGGCGGCGGAAGCGCTACCGGTAAGCCTATCCCTAACCCTCTCCTCGGTCTCGATTCTACGCGTACCG
GTATGGCTTCTAACTTTACTCAGTTCGTTCTCGTCGACAATGGCGGAACTGGCGACGTGACTGTCGCCCC
AAGCAACTTCGCTAACGGGGTCGCTGAATGGATCAGCTCTAACTCGCGATCACAGGCTTACAAAGTAACC
TGTAGCGTTCGTCAGAGCTCTGCGCAGAATCGCAAATACACCATCAAAGTCGAGGTGCCTAAAGTGGCAA
CCCAGACTGTTGGTGGTGAAGAGCTTCCTGTAGCCGGATGGAGATCTTACTTAAATATGGAACTAACCAT
TCCAATTTTCGCCACGAATTCCGACTGCGAGCTTATTGTTAAGGCAATGCAAGGTCTCCTAAAAGATGGA
AACCCGATTCCCTCGGCCATCGCGGCCAACTCCGGCATCTACGGAGGTGGAGGTGGATCTCGTACGGGTT
AGTAATGAGTTTAAACCCGCTGATCAGCCTCGACTGTGCCTTCTAGTTGCCAGCCATCTGTTGTTTGCCC
CTCCCCCGTGCCTTCCTTGACCCTGGAAGGTGCCACTCCCACTGTCCTTTCCTAATAAAATGAGGAAATT
GCATCGCATTGTCTGAGTAGGTGTCATTCTATTCTGGGGGGTGGGGTGGGGCAGGACAGCAAGGGGGAGG
ATTGGGAAGACAATAGCAGGCATGCTGGGGATGCGGTGGGCTCTATGGCTTCTGAGGCGGAAAGAACCAG
CTGGGGCTCTAGGGGGTATCCCC
[124 nt withheld, positions 5204-5327]
C
[91 nt withheld, positions 5329-5419]
AGGGTGATGGTTCACGTACCTAGAAGTTCCTATTCCGAAGTTCCTATTCTCTAGAAAGTATAGGAACTTC
CTTGGCCAAAAAGCCTGAACTCACCGCGACGTCTGTCGAGAAGTTTCTGATCGAAAAGTTCGACAGCGTC
TCCGACCTGATGCAGCTCTCGGAGGGCGAAGAATCTCGTGCTTTCAGCTTCGATGTAGGAGGGCGTGGAT
ATGTCCTGCGGGTAAATAGCTGCGCCGATGGTTTCTACAAAGATCGTTATGTTTATCGGCACTTTGCATC
GGCCGCGCTCCCGATTCCGGAAGTGCTTGACATTGGGGAATTCAGCGAGAGCCTGACCTATTGCATCTCC
CGCCGTGCACAGGGTGTCACGTTGCAAGACCTGCCTGAAACCGAACTGCCCGCTGTTCTGCAGCCGGTCG
CGGAGGCCATGGATGCGATCGCTGCGGCCGATCTTAGCCAGACGAGCGGGTTCGGCCCATTCGGACCGCA
AGGAATCGGTCAATACACTACATGGCGTGATTTCATATGCGCGATTGCTGATCCCCATGTGTATCACTGG
CAAACTGTGATGGACGACACCGTCAGTGCGTCCGTCGCGCAGGCTCTCGATGAGCTGATGCTTTGGGCCG
AGGACTGCCCCGAAGTCCGGCACCTCGTGCACGCGGATTTCGGCTCCAACAATGTCCTGACGGACAATGG
CCGCATAACAGCGGTCATTGACTGGAGCGAGGCGATGTTCGGGGATTCCCAATACGAGGTCGCCAACATC
TTCTTCTGGAGGCCGTGGTTGGCTTGTATGGAGCAGCAGACGCGCTACTTCGAGCGGAGGCATCCGGAGC
TTGCAGGATCGCCGCGGCTCCGGGCGTATATGCTCCGCATTGGTCTTGACCAACTCTATCAGAGCTTGGT
TGACGGCAATTTCGATGATGCAGCTTGGGCGCAGGGTCGATGCGACGCAATCGTCCGATCCGGAGCCGGG
ACTGTCGGGCGTACACAAATCGCCCGCAGAAGCGCGGCCGTCTGGACCGATGGCTGTGTAGAAGTACTCG
CCGATAGTGGAAACCGACGCCCCAGCACTCGTCCGAGGGCAAAGGAATAGCACGTACTACGAGATTTCGA
TTCCACCGCCGCCTTCTATGAAAGGTTGGGCTTCGGAATCGTTTTCCGGGACGCCGGCTGGATGATCCTC
CAGCGCGGGGATCTCATGCTGGAGTTCTTCGCCCACCCCAACTTGTTTATTGCAGCTTATAATGGTTACA
AATAAAGCAATAGCATCACAAATTTCACAAATAAAGCATTTTTTTCACTGCATTCTAGTTGTGGTTTGTC
CAAACTCATCAATGTATCTTATCATGTCTGTATACCGTCGACCTCTAGCTAGAGCTTGGCGTAATCATGG
TCATAGCTGTTTCCTGTGTGAAATTGTTATCCGCTCACAATTCCACACAACATACGAGCCGGAAGCATAA
AGTGTAAAGCCTGGGGTGCCTAATGAGTGAGCTAACTCACATTAATTGCGTTGCGCTCACTGCCCGCTTT
CCAGTCGGGAAACCTGTCGTGCCAGCTGCATTAATGAATCGGCCAACGCGCGGGGAGAGGCGGTTTGCGT
ATTGGGCGCTCTTCCGCTTCCTCGCTCACTGACTCGCTGCGCTCGGTCGTTCGGCTGCGGCGAGCGGTAT
CAGCTCACTCAAAGGCGGTAATACGGTTATCCACAGAATCAGGGGATAACGCAGGAAAGAACATGTGAGC
AAAAGGCCAGCAAAAGGCCAGGAACCGTAAAAAGGCCGCGTTGCTGGCGTTTTTCCATAGGCTCCGCCCC
CCTGACGAGCATCACAAAAATCGACGCTCAAGTCAGAGGTGGCGAAACCCGACAGGACTATAAAGATACC
AGGCGTTTCCCCCTGGAAGCTCCCTCGTGCGCTCTCCTGTTCCGACCCTGCCGCTTACCGGATACCTGTC
CGCCTTTCTCCCTTCGGGAAGCGTGGCGCTTTCTCATAGCTCACGCTGTAGGTATCTCAGTTCGGTGTAG
GTCGTTCGCTCCAAGCTGGGCTGTGTGCACGAACCCCCCGTTCAGCCCGACCGCTGCGCCTTATCCGGTA
ACTATCGTCTTGAGTCCAACCCGGTAAGACACGACTTATCGCCACTGGCAGCAGCCACTGGTAACAGGAT
TAGCAGAGCGAGGTATGTAGGCGGTGCTACAGAGTTCTTGAAGTGGTGGCCTAACTACGGCTACACTAGA
AGAACAGTATTTGGTATCTGCGCTCTGCTGAAGCCAGTTACCTTCGGAAAAAGAGTTGGTAGCTCTTGAT
CCGGCAAACAAACCACCGCTGGTAGCGGTGGTTTTTTTGTTTGCAAGCAGCAGATTACGCGCAGAAAAAA
AGGATCTCAAGAAGATCCTTTGATCTTTTCTACGGGGTCTGACGCTCAGTGGAACGAAAACTCACGTTAA
GGGATTTTGGTCATGAGATTATCAAAAAGGATCTTCACCTAGATCCTTTTAAATTAAAAATGAAGTTTTA
AATCAATCTAAAGTATATATGAGTAAACTTGGTCTGACAGTTACCAATGCTTAATCAGTGAGGCACCTAT
CTCAGCGATCTGTCTATTTCGTTCATCCATAGTTGCCTGACTCCCCGTCGTGTAGATAACTACGATACGG
GAGGGCTTACCATCTGGCCCCAGTGCTGCAATGATACCGCGAGACCCACGCTCACCGGCTCCAGATTTAT
CAGCAATAAACCAGCCAGCCGGAAGGGCCGAGCGCAGAAGTGGTCCTGCAACTTTATCCGCCTCCATCCA
GTCTATTAATTGTTGCCGGGAAGCTAGAGTAAGTAGTTCGCCAGTTAATAGTTTGCGCAACGTTGTTGCC
ATTGCTACAGGCATCGTGGTGTCACGCTCGTCGTTTGGTATGGCTTCATTCAGCTCCGGTTCCCAACGAT
CAAGGCGAGTTACATGATCCCCCATGTTGTGCAAAAAAGCGGTTAGCTCCTTCGGTCCTCCGATCGTTGT
CAGAAGTAAGTTGGCCGCAGTGTTATCACTCATGGTTATGGCAGCACTGCATAATTCTCTTACTGTCATG
CCATCCGTAAGATGCTTTTCTGTGACTGGTGAGTACTCAACCAAGTCATTCTGAGAATAGTGTATGCGGC
GACCGAGTTGCTCTTGCCCGGCGTCAATACGGGATAATACCGCGCCACATAGCAGAACTTTAAAAGTGCT
CATCATTGGAAAACGTTCTTCGGGGCGAAAACTCTCAAGGATCTTACCGCTGTTGAGATCCAGTTCGATG
TAACCCACTCGTGCACCCAACTGATCTTCAGCATCTTTTACTTTCACCAGCGTTTCTGGGTGAGCAAAAA
CAGGAAGGCAAAATGCCGCAAAAAAGGGAATAAGGGCGACACGGAAATGTTGAATACTCATACTCTTCCT
TTTTCAATATTATTGAAGCATTTATCAGGGTTATTGTCTCATGAGCGGATACATATTTGAATGTATTTAG
AAAAATAAACAAATAGGGGTTCCGCGCACATTTCCCCGAAAAGTGCCACCTGACGTCGACGGATCGGGAG
ATCTCCCGATCCCCTATGGTGCACTCTCAGTACAATCTGCTCTGATGCCGCATAGTTAAGCCAGTATCTG
CTCCCTGCTTGTGTGTTGGAGGTCGCTGAGTAGTGCGCGAGCAAAATTTAAGCTACAACAAGGCAAGGCT
TGACCGACAATTGCATGAAGAATCTGCTTAGGGTTAGGCGTTTTGCGCTGCTTCGCGATGTACGGGCCAG
ATATACGCGTTGACATTGATTATTGACTAGGCTTTTGCAAAAAGCTTTGCAAAGATGGATAAAGTTTTAA
AC
