>Addgene plasmid #155502 | DDX11 | depositor partial sequence | sequence record 300906 | Insert Sequence
ATGGCTAATGAAACACAGAAGGTTGGTGCCATCCATTTTCCTTTTCCCTTCACACCCTATTCCATCCAGG
AAGACTTCATGGCAGAGCTGTACCGGGTTTTGGAGGCTGGCAAGATTGGGATATTTGAGAGTCCAACTGG
CACTGGGAAGTCCTTAAGTCTTATTTGTGGGGCCCTCTCTTGGCTCCGTGACTTTGAACAGAAGAAGCGT
GAAGAAGAGGCACGACTCCTTGAAACTGGAACTGGCCCCTTACATGATGAGAAAGATGAATCCCTGTGTC
TGTCTTCTTCCTGCGAAGGGGCTGCAGGCACCCCGAGGCCTGCTGGAGAACCGGCCTGGGTTACTCAGTT
TGTGCAGAAGAAAGAAGAGAGGGACCTGGTGGACCGACTAAAGGCGGAGCAGGCCAGGAGGAAGCAGCGA
GAAGAACGCCTGCAGCAGCTGCAGCACAGGGTGCAGCTCAAGTATGCAGCCAAGCGCCTGAGGCAGGAAG
AAGAAGAAAGAGAGAATCTCCTCCGCCTCAGCAGGGAGATGCTAGAGACAGGCCCGGAGGCTGAGCGGCT
GGAGCAGCTGGAGTCTGGGGAGGAGGAGCTGGTCCTCGCCGAATACGAGAGTGATGAGGAGAAAAAGGTG
GCGAGCAGAGTGGATGAGGATGAGGATGACCTGGAGGAAGAACACATAACTAAGATTTATTACTGTAGTC
GGACACACTCCCAGCTGGCCCAGTTTGTGCATGAGGTGAAGAAGAGCCCCTTTGGCAAGGATGTTCGGCT
GGTCTCCCTTGGCTCCCGGCAGAACCTTTGTGTAAATGAAGACGTGAAAAGCCTAGGTTCTGTGCAGCTT
ATCAACGACCGCTGTGTGGACATGCAGAGAAGCAGGCACGAGAAGAAGAAAGGAGCTGAGGAGGAGAAGC
CAAAGAGGAGGAGGCAGGAGAAGCAGGCAGCCTGCCCCTTCTACAACCACGAGCAGATGGGCCTTCTCCG
GGATGAGGCCCTGGCAGAGGTGAAGGACATGGAGCAGCTGCTGGCCCTTGGGAAGGAGGCCCGGGCCTGT
CCCTATTACGGGAGCCGCCTTGCCATCCCTGCAGCCCAGCTGGTGGTGCTGCCCTATCAGATGCTGCTGC
ATGCGGCCACTCGGCAGGCCGCGGGCATCCGGCTGCAGGACCAGGTGGTGATCATCGACGAGGCGCACAA
CCTGATCGACACCATCACGGGCATGCACAGCGTGGAGGTCAGCGGCTCCCAGCTCTGCCAGGCCCATTCC
CAGCTGCTGCAGTACGTGGAGCGATACGGGAAGCGTTTGAAGGCCAAGAACCTGATGTACCTGAAGCAGA
TCCTGTATTTGCTGGAGAAATTCGTGGCTGTGCTAGGGGGGAACATTAAGCAAAATCCCAATACACAGAG
TCTGTCACAGACAGGGACGGAGCTGAAGACCATCAACGACTTTCTCTTCCAGAGCCAGATCGACAACATC
AACCTGTTCAAGGTGCAGCGATACTGTGAGAAGAGCATGATCAGCAGAAAGCTCTTTGGATTCACTGAAC
GGTACGGAGCAGTGTTCTCATCCCGGGAGCAGCCCAAACTGGCTGGGTTTCAGCAATTCCTGCAGAGCCT
GCAGCCCAGGACGACTGAAGCTCTTGCAGCCCCTGCAGACGAGAGTCAGGCCAGCACCCTGCGACCAGCT
TCTCCACTGATGCACATCCAAGGCTTCCTGGCAGCTCTCACTACGGCCAACCAGGACGGCAGGGTCATCC
TGAGCCGCCAAGGCAGCCTCAGTCAGAGCACCCTGAAGTTTTTGCTCCTGAATCCAGCTGTGCACTTTGC
CCAAGTGGTGAAGGAATGCCGGGCAGTGGTCATTGCGGGGGGTACCATGCAGCCGGTGTCTGACTTCCGG
CAGCAGCTGCTGGCCTGTGCCGGGGTGGAAGCTGAGCGCGTGGTGGAGTTTTCCTGTGGTCACGTGATCC
CTCCAGACAACATCCTGCCCCTCGTCATCTGCAGCGGGATCTCCAACCAGCCGCTGGAATTCACGTTCCA
GAAAAGAGAGCTGCCTCAGATGATGGACGAGGTGGGTCGCATTCTCTGTAACCTGTGCGGTGTGGTTCCT
GGAGGGGTGGTCTGTTTCTTCCCCTCCTACGAGTACCTGCGCCAGGTCCATGCCCACTGGGAGAAGGGTG
GCCTGCTGGGCCGTCTGGCTGCCAGGAAGAAGATATTCCAGGAACCTAAGAGCGCACACCAGGTGGAGCA
GGTGCTGCTGGCATATTCCAGGTGCATCCAGGCCTGTGGCCAGGAGAGAGGCCAGGTGACAGGGGCCCTG
CTCCTCTCTGTGGTTGGAGGAAAGATGAGTGAAGGGATCAACTTCTCTGACAACCTAGGCCGGTGTGTGG
TGATGGTGGGCATGCCCTTCCCCAACATCAGGTCTGCAGAGCTGCAGGAGAAGATGGCCTACTTGGATCA
AACCCTCAGCCCCCGGCCAGGCACCCCCAGGGAAGGCTCTGGTGGAGAACCTGTGCATGAAGGCCGTCAA
CCAGTCCATAGGCAGGGCCATCAGGCACCAGAAGGATTTTGCCAGCGTAGTGCTCCTGGACCAGCGATAT
GCCCGGCCCCCTGTCCTGGCCAAGCTGCCGGCCTGGATCCGAGCCCGTGTGGAGGTCAAAGCTACCTTTG
GCCCCGCCATTGCTGCTGTGCAGAAGTTTCACCGGGAGAAGTCGGCCTCTTCCTGATGGGCAACCACACC
ACTGCCTGGCGCCGTGCCCTTCCTTTGTCCTGCCCGCTGGAGACAGTGTTTGTCGTGGGCGTGGTCTGCG
GGGATCCTGTTACAAAGGTGAAACCCAGGAGGAGAGTGTGGAGTCCAGAGTGCTGCCAGGACCCAGGCAC
AGGCGTTAGCTCCCGTAGGAGAAAATGGGGGAATCCTGAATGA
